>Addgene plasmid #197669 | pBBR1_DVK_AE(J23106-B0032m-E0040m-B0015) | depositor full sequence | sequence record 382909 | pBBR1_DVK_AE(J23106-B0032m-E0040m-B0015) sequence 3633 bps
GGAGTTTACGGCTAGCTCAGTCCTAGGTATAGTGCTAGCTACTAGAGTCACACAGGAAAGTACTAAATGA
TGCGTAAAGGAGAAGAACTTTTCACTGGAGTTGTCCCAATTCTTGTTGAATTAGATGGTGATGTTAATGG
GCACAAATTTTCTGTCAGTGGAGAGGGTGAAGGTGATGCAACATACGGAAAACTTACCCTTAAATTTATT
TGCACTACTGGAAAACTACCTGTTCCATGGCCAACACTTGTCACTACTTTCGGTTATGGTGTTCAATGCT
TTGCGAGATACCCAGATCATATGAAACAGCATGACTTTTTCAAGAGTGCCATGCCCGAAGGTTATGTACA
GGAAAGAACTATATTTTTCAAAGATGACGGGAACTACAAGACACGTGCTGAAGTCAAGTTTGAAGGTGAT
ACCCTTGTTAATAGAATCGAGTTAAAAGGTATTGATTTTAAAGAAGATGGAAACATTCTTGGACACAAAT
TGGAATACAACTATAACTCACACAATGTATACATCATGGCAGACAAACAAAAGAATGGAATCAAAGTTAA
CTTCAAAATTAGACACAACATTGAAGATGGAAGCGTTCAACTAGCAGACCATTATCAACAAAATACTCCA
ATTGGCGATGGCCCTGTCCTTTTACCAGACAACCATTACCTGTCCACACAATCTGCCCTTTCGAAAGATC
CCAACGAAAAGAGAGATCACATGGTCCTTCTTGAGTTTGTAACAGCTGCTGGGATTACACATGGCATGGA
TGAACTATACAAATAATAAAGGTCCAGGCATCAAATAAAACGAAAGGCTCAGTCGAAAGACTGGGCCTTT
CGTTTTATCTGTTGTTTGTCGGTGAACGCTCTCTACTAGAGTCACACTGGCTCACCTTCGGGTGGGCCTT
TCTGCGTTTATAGCTTATGTCTTCAGCAGTAGGACAAATCCGCCGCCCTAGACAGCTGGGCGCGCCCCCC
CTACGGGCTTGCTCTCCGGGCTTCGCCCTGCGCGGTCGCTGCGCTCCCTTGCCAGCCCGTGGATATGTGG
ACGATGGCCGCGAGCGGCCACCGGCTGGCTCGCTTCGCTCGGCCCGTGGACAACCCTGCTGGACAAGCTG
ATGGACAGGCTGCGCCTGCCCACGAGCTTGACCACAGGGATTGCCCACCGGCTACCCAGCCTTCGACCAC
ATACCCACCGGCTCCAACTGCGCGGCCTGCGGCCTTGCCCCATCAATTTTTTTAATTTTCTCTGGGGAAA
AGCCTCCGGCCTGCGGCCTGCGCGCTTCGCTTGCCGGTTGGACACCAAGTGGAAGGCGGGTCAAGGCTCG
CGCAGCGACCGCGCAGCGGCTTGGCCTTGACGCGCCTGGAACGACCCAAGCCTATGCGAGTGGGGGCAGT
CGAAGGGCGAAGCCCGCCCGCCTGCCCCCCGAGCCTCACGGCGGCGAGTGCGGGGGTTCCAAGGGGGCAG
CGCCACCTTGGGCAAGGCCGAAGGCCGCGCAGTCGATCAACAAGCCCCGGAGGGGCCACTTTTTGCCGGA
GGGGGAGCCGCGCCGAAGGCGTGGGGGAACCCCGCAGGGGTGCCCTTCTTTGGGCACCAAAGAACTAGAT
ATAGGGCGAAATGCGAAAGACTTAAAAATCAACAACTTAAAAAAGGGGGGTACGCAACAGCTCATTGCGG
CACCCCCCGCAATAGCTCATTGCGTAGGTTAAAGAAAATCTGTAATTGACTGCCACTTTTACGCAACGCA
TAATTGTTGTCGCGCTGCCGAAAAGTTGCAGCTGATTGCGCATGGTGCCGCAACCGTGCGGCACCCCTAC
CGCATGGAGATAAGCATGGCCACGCAGTCCAGAGAAATCGGCATTCAAGCCAAGAACAAGCCCGGTCACT
GGGTGCAAACGGAACGCAAAGCGCATGAGGCGTGGGCCGGGCTTATTGCGAGGAAACCCACGGCGGCAAT
GCTGCTGCATCACCTCGTGGCGCAGATGGGCCACCAGAACGCCGTGGTGGTCAGCCAGAAAACACTTTCC
AAGCTCATCGGACGTTCTTTGCGGACGGTCCAATACGCAGTCAAGGACTTGGTGGCCGAGCGCTGGATCT
CCGTCGTGAAGCTCAACGGCCCCGGCACCGTGTCGGCCTACGTGGTCAATGACCGCGTGGCGTGGGGCCA
GCCCCGCGACCAGTTGCGCCTGTCGGTGTTCAGTGCCGCCGTGGTGGTTGATCACGACGACCAGGACGAA
TCGCTGTTGGGGCATGGCGACCTGCGCCGCATCCCGACCCTGTATCCGGGCGAGCAGCAACTACCGACCG
GCCCCGGCGAGGAGCCGCCCAGCCAGCCCGGCATTCCGGGCATGGAACCAGACCTGCCAGCCTTGACCGA
AACGGAGGAATGGGAACGGCGCGGGCAGCAGCGCCTGCCGATGCCCGATGAGCCGTGTTTTCTGGACGAT
GGCGAGCCGTTGGAGCCGCCGACACGGGTAACGCTGCCGCGCCGGTAGGGCCGGCCTACGGCCAGCCTCG
CAGAGCAGGATTCCCGTTGAGCACCGCCAGGTGCGAATAAGGGACAGTGAAGAAGGAACACCCGCTCGCG
GGTGGGCCTACTTCACCTATCCTGCCCTTGTGTCTCAAAATCTCTGATGTACATTGCACAAGATAAAAAT
ATATCATCATGAACAATAAAACTGTCTGCTTACATAAACAGTAATACAAGGGGTGTTATGAGCCATATTC
AACGGGAAACGTCTTGCTCGAGGCCGCGATTAAATTCCAACATGGATGCTGATTTATATGGGTATAAATG
GGCTCGCGATAATGTCGGGCAATCAGGTGCGACAATCTATCGATTGTATGGGAAGCCCGATGCGCCAGAG
TTGTTTCTGAAACATGGCAAAGGTAGCGTTGCCAATGATGTTACAGATGAGATGGTCAGACTAAACTGGC
TGACGGAATTTATGCCTCTTCCGACCATCAAGCATTTTATCCGTACTCCTGATGATGCATGGTTACTCAC
CACTGCGATCCCCGGGAAAACAGCATTCCAGGTATTAGAAGAATATCCTGATTCAGGTGAAAATATTGTT
GATGCGCTGGCAGTGTTCCTGCGCCGGTTGCATTCGATTCCTGTTTGTAATTGTCCTTTTAACAGCGATC
GCGTATTTCGTCTCGCTCAGGCGCAATCACGAATGAATAACGGTTTGGTTGATGCGAGTGATTTTGATGA
CGAGCGTAATGGCTGGCCTGTTGAACAAGTCTGGAAAGAAATGCATAAGCTTTTGCCATTCTCACCGGAT
TCAGTCGTCACTCATGGTGATTTCTCACTTGATAACCTTATTTTTGACGAGGGGAAATTAATAGGTTGTA
TTGATGTTGGACGAGTCGGAATCGCAGACCGATACCAGGATCTTGCCATCCTATGGAACTGCCTCGGTGA
GTTTTCTCCTTCATTACAGAAACGGCTTTTTCAAAAATATGGTATTGATAATCCTGATATGAATAAATTG
CAGTTTCATTTGATGCTCGATGAGTTTTTCTAAGGTAACTGTCAGACCAAGTTTACTCATATATACTTTA
GATTGATTTTTCGTTCCACTGAGCGTCAGACCCCAGAACTCTGTCAGACCGAGTGGAAGACAT
Features (pLannotate 1.2.2; 8 found; start..end, strand, type, name):
     11..39      +  promoter       J23119 promoter (fragment): bacterial promoter (Registry of Standard Biological Parts BBa J23119)
     70..783     +  CDS            hfriFP: hfriFP is a fluorescent protein published in 2013, derived from Herbaspirillum frisingense.
    802..873     +  terminator     rrnB T1 terminator: transcription terminator T1 from the E. coli rrnB gene
    889..916     +  terminator     T7Te terminator: phage T7 early transcription terminator
   1064..1835    +  rep_origin     pBBR1 oriV: replication origin of the broad-host-range plasmid pBBR1 from Bordetella bronchiseptica; requires the pBBR1 Rep protein for replication
   1836..2498    +  CDS            pBBR1 Rep: replication protein for the broad-host-range plasmid pBBR1 from Bordetella bronchiseptica
   2509..2617    -  oriT           oriT: incP origin of transfer
   2718..3533    +  CDS            KanR: aminoglycoside phosphotransferase; aph(3')-Ia; confers resistance to kanamycin in bacteria or G418 (Geneticin®) in eukaryotes
