>Addgene plasmid #197669 | pBBR1_DVK_AE(J23106-B0032m-E0040m-B0015) | addgene full sequence | sequence record 388749 | Addgene NGS Result
GGAGTTTACGGCTAGCTCAGTCCTAGGTATAGTGCTAGCTACTAGAGTCACACAGGAAAGTACTAAATGA
TGCGTAAAGGAGAAGAACTTTTCACTGGAGTTGTCCCAATTCTTGTTGAATTAGATGGTGATGTTAATGG
GCACAAATTTTCTGTCAGTGGAGAGGGTGAAGGTGATGCAACATACGGAAAACTTACCCTTAAATTTATT
TGCACTACTGGAAAACTACCTGTTCCATGGCCAACACTTGTCACTACTTTCGGTTATGGTGTTCAATGCT
TTGCGAGATACCCAGATCATATGAAACAGCATGACTTTTTCAAGAGTGCCATGCCCGAAGGTTATGTACA
GGAAAGAACTATATTTTTCAAAGATGACGGGAACTACAAGACACGTGCTGAAGTCAAGTTTGAAGGTGAT
ACCCTTGTTAATAGAATCGAGTTAAAAGGTATTGATTTTAAAGAAGATGGAAACATTCTTGGACACAAAT
TGGAATACAACTATAACTCACACAATGTATACATCATGGCAGACAAACAAAAGAATGGAATCAAAGTTAA
CTTCAAAATTAGACACAACATTGAAGATGGAAGCGTTCAACTAGCAGACCATTATCAACAAAATACTCCA
ATTGGCGATGGCCCTGTCCTTTTACCAGACAACCATTACCTGTCCACACAATCTGCCCTTTCGAAAGATC
CCAACGAAAAGAGAGATCACATGGTCCTTCTTGAGTTTGTAACAGCTGCTGGGATTACACATGGCATGGA
TGAACTATACAAATAATAAAGGTCCAGGCATCAAATAAAACGAAAGGCTCAGTCGAAAGACTGGGCCTTT
CGTTTTATCTGTTGTTTGTCGGTGAACGCTCTCTACTAGAGTCACACTGGCTCACCTTCGGGTGGGCCTT
TCTGCGTTTATAGCTTATGTCTTCAGCAGTAGGACAAATCCGCCGCCCTAGACAGCTGGGCGCGCCCCCC
CTACGGGCTTGCTCTCCGGGCTTCGCCCTGCGCGGTCGCTGCGCTCCCTTGCCAGCCCGTGGATATGTGG
ACGATGGCCGCGAGCGGCCACCGGCTGGCTCGCTTCGCTCGGCCCGTGGACAACCCTGCTGGACAAGCTG
ATGGACAGGCTGCGCCTGCCCACGAGCTTGACCACAGGGATTGCCCACCGGCTACCCAGCCTTCGACCAC
ATACCCACCGGCTCCAACTGCGCGGCCTGCGGCCTTGCCCCATCAATTTTTTTAATTTTCTCTGGGGAAA
AGCCTCCGGCCTGCGGCCTGCGCGCTTCGCTTGCCGGTTGGACACCAAGTGGAAGGCGGGTCAAGGCTCG
CGCAGCGACCGCGCAGCGGCTTGGCCTTGACGCGCCTGGAACGACCCAAGCCTATGCGAGTGGGGGCAGT
CGAAGGGCGAAGCCCGCCCGCCTGCCCCCCGAGCCTCACGGCGGCGAGTGCGGGGGTTCCAAGGGGGCAG
CGCCACCTTGGGCAAGGCCGAAGGCCGCGCAGTCGATCAACAAGCCCCGGAGGGGCCACTTTTTGCCGGA
GGGGGAGCCGCGCCGAAGGCGTGGGGGAACCCCGCAGGGGTGCCCTTCTTTGGGCACCAAAGAACTAGAT
ATAGGGCGAAATGCGAAAGACTTAAAAATCAACAACTTAAAAAAGGGGGGTACGCAACAGCTCATTGCGG
CACCCCCCGCAATAGCTCATTGCGTAGGTTAAAGAAAATCTGTAATTGACTGCCACTTTTACGCAACGCA
TAATTGTTGTCGCGCTGCCGAAAAGTTGCAGCTGATTGCGCATGGTGCCGCAACCGTGCGGCACCCCTAC
CGCATGGAGATAAGCATGGCCACGCAGTCCAGAGAAATCGGCATTCAAGCCAAGAACAAGCCCGGTCACT
GGGTGCAAACGGAACGCAAAGCGCATGAGGCGTGGGCCGGGCTTATTGCGAGGAAACCCACGGCGGCAAT
GCTGCTGCATCACCTCGTGGCGCAGATGGGCCACCAGAACGCCGTGGTGGTCAGCCAGAAAACACTTTCC
AAGCTCATCGGACGTTCTTTGCGGACGGTCCAATACGCAGTCAAGGACTTGGTGGCCGAGCGCTGGATCT
CCGTCGTGAAGCTCAACGGCCCCGGCACCGTGTCGGCCTACGTGGTCAATGACCGCGTGGCGTGGGGCCA
GCCCCGCGACCAGTTGCGCCTGTCGGTGTTCAGTGCCGCCGTGGTGGTTGATCACGACGACCAGGACGAA
TCGCTGTTGGGGCATGGCGACCTGCGCCGCATCCCGACCCTGTATCCGGGCGAGCAGCAACTACCGACCG
GCCCCGGCGAGGAGCCGCCCAGCCAGCCCGGCATTCCGGGCATGGAACCAGACCTGCCAGCCTTGACCGA
AACGGAGGAATGGGAACGGCGCGGGCAGCAGCGCCTGCCGATGCCCGATGAGCCGTGTTTTCTGGACGAT
GGCGAGCCGTTGGAGCCGCCGACACGGGTAACGCTGCCGCGCCGGTAGGGCCGGCCTACGGCCAGCCTCG
CAGAGCAGGATTCCCGTTGAGCACCGCCAGGTGCGAATAAGGGACAGTGAAGAAGGAACACCCGCTCGCG
GGTGGGCCTACTTCACCTATCCTGCCCTTGTGTCTCAAAATCTCTGATGTACATTGCACAAGATAAAAAT
ATATCATCATGAACAATAAAACTGTCTGCTTACATAAACAGTAATACAAGGGGTGTTATGAGCCATATTC
AACGGGAAACGTCTTGCTCCAGGCCGCGATTAAATTCCAACATGGATGCTGATTTATATGGGTATAAATG
GGCTCGCGATAATGTCGGGCAATCAGGTGCGACAATCTATCGATTGTATGGGAAGCCCGATGCGCCAGAG
TTGTTTCTGAAACATGGCAAAGGTAGCGTTGCCAATGATGTTACAGATGAGATGGTCAGACTAAACTGGC
TGACGGAATTTATGCCTCTTCCGACCATCAAGCATTTTATCCGTACTCCTGATGATGCATGGTTACTCAC
CACTGCGATCCCCGGGAAAACAGCATTCCAGGTATTAGAAGAATATCCTGATTCAGGTGAAAATATTGTT
GATGCGCTGGCAGTGTTCCTGCGCCGGTTGCATTCGATTCCTGTTTGTAATTGTCCTTTTAACAGCGATC
GCGTATTTCGTCTCGCTCAGGCGCAATCACGAATGAATAACGGTTTGGTTGATGCGAGTGATTTTGATGA
CGAGCGTAATGGCTGGCCTGTTGAACAAGTCTGGAAAGAAATGCATAAGCTTTTGCCATTCTCACCGGAT
TCAGTCGTCACTCATGGTGATTTCTCACTTGATAACCTTATTTTTGACGAGGGGAAATTAATAGGTTGTA
TTGATGTTGGACGAGTCGGAATCGCAGACCGATACCAGGATCTTGCCATCCTATGGAACTGCCTCGGTGA
GTTTTCTCCTTCATTACAGAAACGGCTTTTTCAAAAATATGGTATTGATAATCCTGATATGAATAAATTG
CAGTTTCATTTGATGCTCGATGAGTTTTTCTAAGGTAACTGTCAGACCAAGTTTACTCATATATACTTTA
GATTGATTTTTCGTTCCACTGAGCGTCAGACCCCAGAACTCTGTCAGACCGAGTGGAAGACAT
Features (pLannotate 1.2.2; 8 found; start..end, strand, type, name):
     11..39      +  promoter       J23119 promoter (fragment): bacterial promoter (Registry of Standard Biological Parts BBa J23119)
     70..783     +  CDS            hfriFP: hfriFP is a fluorescent protein published in 2013, derived from Herbaspirillum frisingense.
    802..873     +  terminator     rrnB T1 terminator: transcription terminator T1 from the E. coli rrnB gene
    889..916     +  terminator     T7Te terminator: phage T7 early transcription terminator
   1064..1835    +  rep_origin     pBBR1 oriV: replication origin of the broad-host-range plasmid pBBR1 from Bordetella bronchiseptica; requires the pBBR1 Rep protein for replication
   1836..2498    +  CDS            pBBR1 Rep: replication protein for the broad-host-range plasmid pBBR1 from Bordetella bronchiseptica
   2509..2617    -  oriT           oriT: incP origin of transfer
   2718..3533    +  CDS            KanR: aminoglycoside phosphotransferase; aph(3')-Ia; confers resistance to kanamycin in bacteria or G418 (Geneticin®) in eukaryotes
