[The description below was written by a language model from this plasmid's Addgene catalogue record and pLannotate feature annotations shown in this document.]
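Description:
pBBR1_DVK_AE(J23106-B0032m-E0040m-B0015) is a small (about 3.6 kb) broad-host-range bacterial expression plasmid built on the pBBR1 replicon and adapted for the CIDAR MoClo modular cloning system. Replication depends on the pBBR1 oriV together with the plasmid-encoded pBBR1 Rep protein, a pairing from Bordetella bronchiseptica that functions in many Gram-negative bacteria. The record lists it as low copy. Selection is by kanamycin through an aph(3')-Ia aminoglycoside phosphotransferase gene. An incP-type oriT is also annotated, which should allow conjugative mobilisation into recipient strains when transfer functions are supplied in trans.

The payload is a single assembled transcription unit occupying the A–E destination position, made from Registry-style parts named in the plasmid title. These are the constitutive Anderson-family promoter J23106, the ribosome binding site B0032m, the GFP coding sequence E0040m (about 720 bp, listed as synthetic), and the double terminator B0015. The feature table agrees with this layout, showing a short promoter followed by a roughly 714 nt fluorescent protein CDS and then the rrnB T1 and T7Te terminators that together make up B0015. Two automated labels differ from the catalogue. The promoter is called a J23119 fragment, which probably reflects the close sequence similarity among Anderson promoters. The reporter is labelled hfriFP, whereas the depositor describes it as GFP.

The plasmid provides constitutive GFP expression from a defined promoter and RBS combination. According to the associated publication title, it belongs to a toolkit for transferring and characterising standard genetic parts across diverse bacteria, with fluorescence as the readout of part strength in each host.
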