Addgene plasmid #197669: pBBR1_DVK_AE(J23106-B0032m-E0040m-B0015)
Purpose: Expresses GFP under the control of J23106 and B0032m
Depositing lab: Eric Young. Depositing organization: Worcester Polytechnic Institute. Publication: Systematic Part Transfer by Extending a Modular Toolkit to Diverse Bacteria. Keating KW, Young EM. ACS Synth Biol. 2023 Jun 9. doi: 10.1021/acssynbio.3c00104. PubMed 37294017.
Backbone
  Vector backbone: pBBR1
  Modifications to backbone: CIDAR MoClo cloning site, kanamycin resistance
  Vector type: Bacterial Expression, Synthetic Biology
Growth in bacteria
  Bacterial resistance: Kanamycin, 50 μg/mL
  Growth temperature: 37°C
  Growth strain: DH5alpha
  Copy number: Low Copy
Gene/Insert
  Gene/Insert name: GFP
  Species: Synthetic
  Insert size (bp): 720
Terms and licenses: Academic/Nonprofit Terms; Industry Terms: Not Available to Industry
How to cite: pBBR1_DVK_AE(J23106-B0032m-E0040m-B0015) was a gift from Eric Young (Addgene plasmid # 197669 ; http://n2t.net/addgene:197669 ; RRID:Addgene_197669)
